Addgene plasmid #82201: pDONR223_CDKN1A_WT
Purpose: Gateway Donor vector containing CDKN1A , part of the Target Accelerator Plasmid Collection.
Depositing lab: Jesse Boehm & William Hahn & David Root. Depositing organization: Broad Institute. Publication: Systematic Functional Interrogation of Rare Cancer Variants Identifies Oncogenic Alleles. Kim E, Ilic N, Shrestha Y, Zou L, Kamburov A, Zhu C, Yang X, Lubonja R, Tran N, Nguyen C, Lawrence MS, Piccioni F, Bagul M, Doench JG, Chouinard CR, Wu X, Hogstrom L, Natoli T, Tamayo P, Horn H, Corsello SM, Lage K, Root DE, Subramanian A, Golub TR, Getz G, Boehm JS, Hahn WC. Cancer Discov. 2016 Jul;6(7):714-26. doi: 10.1158/2159-8290.CD-16-0160. Epub 2016 May 4. PubMed 27147599.
Backbone
  Vector backbone: pDONR223
  Backbone manufacturer: Invitrogen
  Backbone size w/o insert (bp): 2790
  Vector type: Gateway Entry vector
Growth in bacteria
  Bacterial resistance: Spectinomycin, 50 μg/mL
  Growth temperature: 37°C
  Growth strain: DH5alpha
  Copy number: High Copy
Gene/Insert
  Gene/Insert name: CDKN1A
  Species: H. sapiens (human)
  Mutation: WT
  GenBank ID: NM_000389.4
  Entrez Gene: CDKN1A (a.k.a. CAP20, CDKN1, CIP1, MDA-6, P21, SDI1, WAF1, p21CIP1)
  Promoter: None
  Cloning method: Gateway Cloning
  Sequencing primers: 5′ M13pUC-fwd; 3′ M13-Rev
Terms and licenses: Academic/Nonprofit Terms; Industry Terms: Not Available to Industry
Depositor comments: Open state: NO stop codon immediately follows insert. Supporting reference: Systematic morphological profiling of human gene and allele function via Cell Painting. Rohban MH, et al. Elife. 2017, Mar 18;6. pii: e24060. PubMed PMID 28315521
How to cite: pDONR223_CDKN1A_WT was a gift from Jesse Boehm & William Hahn & David Root (Addgene plasmid # 82201 ; http://n2t.net/addgene:82201 ; RRID:Addgene_82201)
