[The description below was written by a language model from this plasmid's Addgene catalogue record and pLannotate feature annotations shown in this document.]
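Description:
pDONR223_CDKN1A_WT is a Gateway entry clone built on the Invitrogen pDONR223 backbone and carrying the wild-type human CDKN1A open reading frame, which encodes the cyclin-dependent kinase inhibitor p21 (CIP1/WAF1). It is a bacterial propagation plasmid rather than an expression vector. Replication relies on a high-copy ColE1/pUC-type origin, and selection uses the aadA (SmR) aminoglycoside adenylyltransferase gene, which confers spectinomycin and streptomycin resistance. That gene sits downstream of a class 1 integron Pc promoter fragment and a short remnant of a gentamicin resistance gene. The annotation also picks up small lacZα and lacI fragments and the rrnB T1 and T2 terminators, which are backbone remnants that help insulate the cloning region from read-through transcription.

The CDKN1A coding sequence of roughly 490 bp lies between two attL recombination sites, annotated by the software as attL3 and attL2. These allow the ORF to be moved by an LR Clonase reaction into any compatible Gateway destination vector. The record lists no promoter for the insert. A T7 promoter sits just outside the downstream attL site and points back toward the insert on the opposite strand, so it would not drive sense-strand expression. The depositor describes the clone as being in the "open" state, with no stop codon immediately after the insert, so transfer into a suitable destination vector can produce C-terminal fusions to tags or reporters. M13 primer sites flank the cassette for sequence verification.

The plasmid belongs to the Target Accelerator Plasmid Collection. As the wild-type clone, it presumably serves as the reference allele alongside variant clones in studies that functionally profile cancer-associated alleles, including expression-based and morphological (Cell Painting) assays.
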