Features (pLannotate 1.2.2; 12 found; start..end, strand, type, name):
     38..74      -  CDS            lacZα (fragment): LacZα fragment of β-galactosidase; lacZ fragment
     91..186     +  protein_bind   attL3: mutant version of attL; recombination site for the Gateway® LR reaction LR Clonase™
    189..680     +  CDS            CDKN1A: CDN1A_HUMAN - Also known as CAP20, CDKN1, CIP1, MDA6, PIC1, SDI1, WAF1. Experimental evidence at protein level: Swiss-Prot protein existence level 1. May be involved in p53/TP53 mediated inhibition of cellular proliferation in response to DNA damage. Binds to and inhibits cyclin- dependent kinase activity, preventing phosphorylation of critical cyclin-dependent kinase substrates and blocking cell cycle progression. Functions in the nuclear localization and assembly of cyclin D-CDK4 complex and promotes its kinase activity towards RB1. At higher stoichiometric ratios, inhibits the kinase activi
    682..781     -  protein_bind   attL2: mutant version of attL; recombination site for the Gateway® LR reaction LR Clonase™
    799..817     -  promoter       T7 promoter: promoter for bacteriophage T7 RNA polymerase
   1007..1030    +  promoter       Pc promoter (fragment): intI1 (promoter lies within the coding sequence); class 1 integron promoter
   1206..1262    +  CDS            GmR (fragment): gentamycin acetyltransferase; aacC1; confers resistance to gentamycin
   1269..2060    +  CDS            SmR: aminoglycoside adenylyltransferase (Murphy, 1985); aadA; confers resistance to spectinomycin and streptomycin
   2153..2741    +  rep_origin     ori: high-copy-number ColE1/pMB1/pBR322/pUC origin of replication
   2924..3016    +  CDS            lacI (fragment): lac repressor; lacI; The lac repressor binds to the lac operator to inhibit transcription in E. coli. This inhibition can be relieved by adding lactose or isopropyl-β-D-thiogalactopyranoside (IPTG).
   3071..3098    -  terminator     rrnB T2 terminator: transcription terminator T2 from the E. coli rrnB gene
   3230..3273    +  terminator     rrnB T1 terminator: Escherichia coli rrnB; transcription terminator T1 from the E. coli rrnB gene
>Addgene plasmid #82201 | pDONR223_CDKN1A_WT | addgene full sequence | sequence record 164272 | Addgene NGS result 5'--3'
GGCAGTTCCCTACTCTCGCGTTAACGCTAGCATGGATGTTTTCCCAGTCACGACGTTGTAAAACGACGGC
CAGTCTTAAGCTCGGGCCCCAAATAATGATTTTATTTTGACTGATAGTGACCTGTTCGTTGCAACAAATT
GATGAGCAATGCTTTTTTATAATGCCAACTTTGTACAAAAAAGTTGGCATGTCAGAACCGGCTGGGGATG
TCCGTCAGAACCCATGCGGCAGCAAGGCCTGCCGCCGCCTCTTCGGCCCAGTGGACAGCGAGCAGCTGAG
CCGCGACTGTGATGCGCTAATGGCGGGCTGCATCCAGGAGGCCCGTGAGCGATGGAACTTCGACTTTGTC
ACCGAGACACCACTGGAGGGTGACTTCGCCTGGGAGCGTGTGCGGGGCCTTGGCCTGCCCAAGCTCTACC
TTCCCACGGGGCCCCGGCGAGGCCGGGATGAGTTGGGAGGAGGCAGGCGGCCTGGCACCTCACCTGCTCT
GCTGCAGGGGACAGCAGAGGAAGACCATGTGGACCTGTCACTGTCTTGTACCCTTGTGCCTCGCTCAGGG
GAGCAGGCTGAAGGGTCCCCAGGTGGACCTGGAGACTCTCAGGGTCGAAAACGGCGGCAGACCAGCATGA
CAGATTTCTACCACTCCAAACGCCGGCTGATCTTCTCCAAGAGGAAGCCCTACCCAACTTTCTTGTACAA
AGTTGGCATTATAAGAAAGCATTGCTTATCAATTTGTTGCAACGAACAGGTCACTATCAGTCAAAATAAA
ATCATTATTTGCCATCCAGCTGATATCCCCTATAGTGAGTCGTATTACATGGTCATAGCTGTTTCCTGGC
AGCTCTGGCCCGTGTCTCAAAATCTCTGATGTTACATTGCACAAGATAAAAATATATCATCATGCCTCCT
CTAGACCAGCCAGGACAGAAATGCCTCGACTTCGCTGCTACCCAAGGTTGCCGGGTGACGCACACCGTGG
AAACGGATGAAGGCACGAACCCAGTGGACATAAGCCTGTTCGGTTCGTAAGCTGTAATGCAAGTAGCGTA
TGCGCTCACGCAACTGGTCCAGAACCTTGACCGAACGCAGCGGTGGTAACGGCGCAGTGGCGGTTTTCAT
GGCTTGTTATGACTGTTTTTTTGGGGTACAGTCTATGCCTCGGGCATCCAAGCAGCAAGCGCGTTACGCC
GTGGGTCGATGTTTGATGTTATGGAGCAGCAACGATGTTACGCAGCAGGGCAGTCGCCCTAAAACAAAGT
TAAACATTATGAGGGAAGCGGTGATCGCCGAAGTATCGACTCAACTATCAGAGGTAGTTGGCGTCATCGA
GCGCCATCTCGAACCGACGTTGCTGGCCGTACATTTGTACGGCTCCGCAGTGGATGGCGGCCTGAAGCCA
CACAGTGATATTGATTTGCTGGTTACGGTGACCGTAAGGCTTGATGAAACAACGCGGCGAGCTTTGATCA
ACGACCTTTTGGAAACTTCGGCTTCCCCTGGAGAGAGCGAGATTCTCCGCGCTGTAGAAGTCACCATTGT
TGTGCACGACGACATCATTCCGTGGCGTTATCCAGCTAAGCGCGAACTGCAATTTGGAGAATGGCAGCGC
AATGACATTCTTGCAGGTATCTTCGAGCCAGCCACGATCGACATTGATCTGGCTATCTTGCTGACAAAAG
CAAGAGAACATAGCGTTGCCTTGGTAGGTCCAGCGGCGGAGGAACTCTTTGATCCGGTTCCTGAACAGGA
TCTATTTGAGGCGCTAAATGAAACCTTAACGCTATGGAACTCGCCGCCCGACTGGGCTGGCGATGAGCGA
AATGTAGTGCTTACGTTGTCCCGCATTTGGTACAGCGCAGTAACCGGCAAAATCGCGCCGAAGGATGTCG
CTGCCGACTGGGCAATGGAGCGCCTGCCGGCCCAGTATCAGCCCGTCATACTTGAAGCTAGACAGGCTTA
TCTTGGACAAGAAGAAGATCGCTTGGCCTCGCGCGCAGATCAGTTGGAAGAATTTGTCCACTACGTGAAA
GGCGAGATCACCAAGGTAGTCGGCAAATAACCCTCGAGCCACCCATGACCAAAATCCCTTAACGTGAGTT
ACGCGTCGTTCCACTGAGCGTCAGACCCCGTAGAAAAGATCAAAGGATCTTCTTGAGATCCTTTTTTTCT
GCGCGTAATCTGCTGCTTGCAAACAAAAAAACCACCGCTACCAGCGGTGGTTTGTTTGCCGGATCAAGAG
CTACCAACTCTTTTTCCGAAGGTAACTGGCTTCAGCAGAGCGCAGATACCAAATACTGTTCTTCTAGTGT
AGCCGTAGTTAGGCCACCACTTCAAGAACTCTGTAGCACCGCCTACATACCTCGCTCTGCTAATCCTGTT
ACCAGTGGCTGCTGCCAGTGGCGATAAGTCGTGTCTTACCGGGTTGGACTCAAGACGATAGTTACCGGAT
AAGGCGCAGCGGTCGGGCTGAACGGGGGGTTCGTGCACACAGCCCAGCTTGGAGCGAACGACCTACACCG
AACTGAGATACCTACAGCGTGAGCTATGAGAAAGCGCCACGCTTCCCGAAGGGAGAAAGGCGGACAGGTA
TCCGGTAAGCGGCAGGGTCGGAACAGGAGAGCGCACGAGGGAGCTTCCAGGGGGAAACGCCTGGTATCTT
TATAGTCCTGTCGGGTTTCGCCACCTCTGACTTGAGCGTCGATTTTTGTGATGCTCGTCAGGGGGGCGGA
GCCTATGGAAAAACGCCAGCAACGCGGCCTTTTTACGGTTCCTGGCCTTTTGCTGGCCTTTTGCTCACAT
GTTCTTTCCTGCGTTATCCCCTGATTCTGTGGATAACCGTATTACCGCCTTTGAGTGAGCTGATACCGCT
CGCCGCAGCCGAACGACCGAGCGCAGCGAGTCAGTGAGCGAGGAAGCGGAAGAGCGCCCAATACGCAAAC
CGCCTCTCCCCGCGCGTTGGCCGATTCATTAATGCAGCTGGCACGACAGGTTTCCCGACTGGAAAGCGGG
CAGTGAGCGCAACGCAATTAATACGCGTACCGCTAGCCAGGAAGAGTTTGTAGAAACGCAAAAAGGCCAT
CCGTCAGGATGGCCTTCTGCTTAGTTTGATGCCTGGCAGTTTATGGCGGGCGTCCTGCCCGCCACCCTCC
GGGCCGTTGCTTCACAACGTTCAAATCCGCTCCCGGCGGATTTGTCCTACTCAGGAGAGCGTTCACCGAC
AAACAACAGATAAAACGAAAGGCCCAGTCTTCCGACTGAGCCTTTCGTTTTATTTGATGCCT
