>Addgene plasmid #82201 | pDONR223_CDKN1A_WT | depositor partial sequence | sequence record 155572 | Insert sequence
ATGTCAGAACCGGCTGGGGATGTCCGTCAGAACCCATGCGGCAGCAAGGCCTGCCGCCGCCTCTTCGGCC
CAGTGGACAGCGAGCAGCTGAGCCGCGACTGTGATGCGCTAATGGCGGGCTGCATCCAGGAGGCCCGTGA
GCGATGGAACTTCGACTTTGTCACCGAGACACCACTGGAGGGTGACTTCGCCTGGGAGCGTGTGCGGGGC
CTTGGCCTGCCCAAGCTCTACCTTCCCACGGGGCCCCGGCGAGGCCGGGATGAGTTGGGAGGAGGCAGGC
GGCCTGGCACCTCACCTGCTCTGCTGCAGGGGACAGCAGAGGAAGACCATGTGGACCTGTCACTGTCTTG
TACCCTTGTGCCTCGCTCAGGGGAGCAGGCTGAAGGGTCCCCAGGTGGACCTGGAGACTCTCAGGGTCGA
AAACGGCGGCAGACCAGCATGACAGATTTCTACCACTCCAAACGCCGGCTGATCTTCTCCAAGAGGAAGC
CC
